>Addgene plasmid #100345 | pCMV_mEm_4GS_LF82_415 | addgene full sequence | sequence record 209545 | Addgene NGS Result
GTAAAACGACGGCCAGTGAGTTCGAGCTTGCATGCCTGCAGGTCGTTACATAACTTACGGTAAATGGCCC
GCCTGGCTGACCGCCCAACGACCCCCGCCCATTGACGTCAATAATGACGTATGTTCCCATAGTAACGCCA
ATAGGGACTTTCCATTGACGTCAATGGGTGGAGTATTTACGGTAAACTGCCCACTTGGCAGTACATCAAG
TGTATCATATGCCAAGTACGCCCCCTATTGACGTCAATGACGGTAAATGGCCCGCCTGGCATTATGCCCA
GTACATGACCTTATGGGACTTTCCTACTTGGCAGTACATCTACGTATTAGTCATCGCTATTACCATGGTG
ATGCGGTTTTGGCAGTACATCAATGGGCGTGGATAGCGGTTTGACTCACGGGGATTTCCAAGTCTCCACC
CCATTGACGTCAATGGGAGTTTGTTTTGGCACCAAAATCAACGGGACTTTCCAAAATGTCGTAACAACTC
CGCCCCATTGACGCAAATGGGCGGTAGGCGTGTACGGTGGGAGGTCTATATAAGCAGAGCTCGTTTAGTG
AACCGTCAGATCGCCTGGAGACGCCATCCACGCTGTTTTGACCTCCATAGAAGACACCGGGACCGATCCA
GCCTCCGGACTCTAGAGGATCCGGTACTAGAGGAACTGAAAAACCAGAAAGTTAACTGGTAAGTTTAGTC
TTTTTGTCTTTTATTTCAGGTCCCGGATCCGGTGGTGGTGCAAATCAAAGAACTGCTCCTCAGTGGATGT
TGCCTTTACTTCTAGGCCTGTACGGAAGTGTTACTTCTGCTCTAAAAGCTGCGGAATTGTACCCGCGGGC
CCACCATGGTGAGCAAGGGCGAGGAGCTGTTCACCGGGGTGGTGCCCATCCTGGTCGAGCTGGACGGCGA
CGTAAACGGCCACAAGTTCAGCGTGTCCGGCGAGGGCGAGGGCGATGCCACCTACGGCAAGCTGACCCTG
AAGTTCATCTGCACCACCGGCAAGCTGCCCGTGCCCTGGCCCACCCTCGTGACCACCTTGACCTACGGCG
TGCAGTGCTTCGCCCGCTACCCCGACCACATGAAGCAGCACGACTTCTTCAAGTCCGCCATGCCCGAAGG
CTACGTCCAGGAGCGCACCATCTTCTTCAAGGACGACGGCAACTACAAGACCCGCGCCGAGGTGAAGTTC
GAGGGCGACACCCTGGTGAACCGCATCGAGCTGAAGGGCATCGACTTCAAGGAGGACGGCAACATCCTGG
GGCACAAGCTGGAGTACAACTACAACAGCCACAAGGTCTATATCACCGCCGACAAGCAGAAGAACGGCAT
CAAGGTGAACTTCAAGACCCGCCACAACATCGAGGACGGCAGCGTGCAGCTCGCCGACCACTACCAGCAG
AACACCCCCATCGGCGACGGCCCCGTGCTGCTGCCCGACAACCACTACCTGAGCACCCAGTCCAAGCTGA
GCAAAGACCCCAACGAGAAGCGCGATCACATGGTCCTGCTGGAGTTCGTGACCGCCGCCGGGATCACTCT
CGGCATGGACGAGCTGTACAAGCGAATTGGTGGAGGGGGCGGTTCCGGTGGCGGAGGTTCCCGAATTCGT
CGACGGAGATCTGATATGCATATTCAACAAGAACTCGATGAAGAACTTAATAATCTTTTTGACACTATTA
GAAAAAAATCAAGTATTCGACCACCAATTGAGATTGAAAAAAACCTTACTTTGATAGATGACTTCGCTCT
AAAATGCAGTAAATTCCGGGGTTGTTTAGTAGATTACATCCAGGAAAATGATAACAGGTTAAGTTTACGC
TTGCGCAATAGACTTAGAGCTGTAGATATCATGCAGAAAGAAATCGTCTCGTGTTTAGAGTGTTTTTTAT
CAGGGGATATTAAGTCGGCATATGACTCATTTGAAAGTATGCTAGAGCCACGAACTATATCTCGTCATAT
TGAAAATATATGCATACCTCTTTCTGACTTATGTAATGAAGATAAACCATTATTCCGCGTTAGAAAATCT
GATACGCCACTTACATCAAGAAGAGATATGTTTCATATTCCGTTCAGTCAGCGTCACTTTGTTAGAGCAC
AGAGATTTTCAGTTGCTGGTCTACCCTGTTTATATTTAGGAACATCTCTTTATATATGCTGGAGAGAAAT
GGATAAGCCAGATTTTGATAAGCTATATATATCTGCCTACAAGATCGATAAAAATAATGACTCAAAGGTA
CTAAATATAGGACCTGATTTTTTATATAAACAGAGATCTATATTAGAGTCAAAAAGAAAGAACAAATATG
ATTTCAATACCAAACTCTCATATTTAGCACTTTGGCCTTTGATAATTGCATGCAATTATTTAAAAAAATA
TGACAATGCTTCCTTTGTACAAGAATATATTATCCCCAATCTTTTGATGCAATGGATCAGTCGGAACAGC
AATGAGAATGTTGTTGGTATAGCCTACCGCTCAACAAAATTACCTGCTAATGCCTTAGGTAGCAGAGGAA
TAAATGTGGTACTTCCTCCAAAAGTGCGTTACGAGGAGATGGCCAATAATGAATTTTGTCCAAATCTAGC
GAAAATTTTCAAATTCACATTGCCTGTATCTTGGCAGGTCCTAAAAACAGTTGAGTACGTGCCTGAATCA
GTTGCACAATCCGATCGAGAGAATCTCAGCAGAAGGCTACGAAGAAGAAAAAATCGTGAGCTAACAGGAA
GCATAGATGATGAAATTTTGAACATCTATAATTTAACTGACTTTTATAAACTCGAAACTTGTATGGATGA
AATTCAAGTATATGCCCATATTAAACCATGAATCGGTACCCTCGAGAAGCTTGCGGCCGCGGGGATCCAG
ACATGATAAGATACATTGATGAGTTTGGACAAACCACAACTAGAATGCAGTGAAAAAAATGCTTTATTTG
TGAAATTTGTGATGCTATTGCTTTATTTGTAACCATTATAAGCTGCAATAAACAAGTTAACAACAACAAT
TGCATTCATTTTATGTTTCAGGTTCAGGGGGAGGTGTGGGAGGTTTTTTCGGATCCTCTAGAGTCGATCT
GCAGGCATGCTAGCTTGGCGTAATCATGGTCATAGCTGTTTCCTGTGTGAAATTGTTATCCGCTCACAAT
TCCACACAACATACGAGCCGGAAGCATAAAGTGTAAAGCCTGGGGTGCCTAATGAGTGAGCTAACTCACA
TTAATTGCGTTGCGCTCACTGCCCGCTTTCCAGTCGGGAAACCTGTCGTGCCAGCTGCATTAATGAATCG
GCCAACGCGCGGGGAGAGGCGGTTTGCGTATTGGGCGCTCTTCCGCTTCCTCGCTCACTGACTCGCTGCG
CTCGGTCGTTCGGCTGCGGCGAGCGGTATCAGCTCACTCAAAGGCGGTAATACGGTTATCCACAGAATCA
GGGGATAACGCAGGAAAGAACATGTGAGCAAAAGGCCAGCAAAAGGCCAGGAACCGTAAAAAGGCCGCGT
TGCTGGCGTTTTTCCATAGGCTCCGCCCCCCTGACGAGCATCACAAAAATCGACGCTCAAGTCAGAGGTG
GCGAAACCCGACAGGACTATAAAGATACCAGGCGTTTCCCCCTGGAAGCTCCCTCGTGCGCTCTCCTGTT
CCGACCCTGCCGCTTACCGGATACCTGTCCGCCTTTCTCCCTTCGGGAAGCGTGGCGCTTTCTCATAGCT
CACGCTGTAGGTATCTCAGTTCGGTGTAGGTCGTTCGCTCCAAGCTGGGCTGTGTGCACGAACCCCCCGT
TCAGCCCGACCGCTGCGCCTTATCCGGTAACTATCGTCTTGAGTCCAACCCGGTAAGACACGACTTATCG
CCACTGGCAGCAGCCACTGGTAACAGGATTAGCAGAGCGAGGTATGTAGGCGGTGCTACAGAGTTCTTGA
AGTGGTGGCCTAACTACGGCTACACTAGAAGAACAGTATTTGGTATCTGCGCTCTGCTGAAGCCAGTTAC
CTTCGGAAAAAGAGTTGGTAGCTCTTGATCCGGCAAACAAACCACCGCTGGTAGCGGTGGTTTTTTTGTT
TGCAAGCAGCAGATTACGCGCAGAAAAAAAGGATCTCAAGAAGATCCTTTGATCTTTTCTACGGGGTCTG
ACGCTCAGTGGAACGAAAACTCACGTTAAGGGATTTTGGTCATGAGATTATCAAAAAGGATCTTCACCTA
GATCCTTTTAAATTAAAAATGAAGTTTTAAATCAATCTAAAGTATATATGAGTAAACTTGGTCTGACAGT
TACCAATGCTTAATCAGTGAGGCACCTATCTCAGCGATCTGTCTATTTCGTTCATCCATAGTTGCCTGAC
TCCCCGTCGTGTAGATAACTACGATACGGGAGGGCTTACCATCTGGCCCCAGTGCTGCAATGATACCGCG
AGACCCACGCTCACCGGCTCCAGATTTATCAGCAATAAACCAGCCAGCCGGAAGGGCCGAGCGCAGAAGT
GGTCCTGCAACTTTATCCGCCTCCATCCAGTCTATTAATTGTTGCCGGGAAGCTAGAGTAAGTAGTTCGC
CAGTTAATAGTTTGCGCAACGTTGTTGCCATTGCTACAGGCATCGTGGTGTCACGCTCGTCGTTTGGTAT
GGCTTCATTCAGCTCCGGTTCCCAACGATCAAGGCGAGTTACATGATCCCCCATGTTGTGCAAAAAAGCG
GTTAGCTCCTTCGGTCCTCCGATCGTTGTCAGAAGTAAGTTGGCCGCAGTGTTATCACTCATGGTTATGG
CAGCACTGCATAATTCTCTTACTGTCATGCCATCCGTAAGATGCTTTTCTGTGACTGGTGAGTACTCAAC
CAAGTCATTCTGAGAATAGTGTATGCGGCGACCGAGTTGCTCTTGCCCGGCGTCAATACGGGATAATACC
GCGCCACATAGCAGAACTTTAAAAGTGCTCATCATTGGAAAACGTTCTTCGGGGCGAAAACTCTCAAGGA
TCTTACCGCTGTTGAGATCCAGTTCGATGTAACCCACTCGTGCACCCAACTGATCTTCAGCATCTTTTAC
TTTCACCAGCGTTTCTGGGTGAGCAAAAACAGGAAGGCAAAATGCCGCAAAAAAGGGAATAAGGGCGACA
CGGAAATGTTGAATACTCATACTCTTCCTTTTTCAATATTATTGAAGCATTTATCAGGGTTATTGTCTCA
TGAGCGGATACATATTTGAATGTATTTAGAAAAATAAACAAATAGGGGTTCCGCGCACATTTCCCCGAAA
AGTGCCACCTGACGTCTAAGAAACCATTATTATCATGACATTAACCTATAAAAATAGGCGTATCACGAGG
CCCTTTCGTCTCGCGCGTTTCGGTGATGACGGTGAAAACCTCTGACACATGCAGCTCCCGGAGACGGTCA
CAGCTTGTCTGTAAGCGGATGCCGGGAGCAGACAAGCCCGTCAGGGCGCGTCAGCGGGTGTTGGCGGGTG
TCGGGGCTGGCTTAACTATGCGGCATCAGAGCAGATTGTACTGAGAGTGCACCATATGCGGTGTGAAATA
CCGCACAGATGCGTAAGGAGAAAATACCGCATCAGGCGCCATTCGCCATTCAGGCTGCGCAACTGTTGGG
AAGGGCGATCGGTGCGGGCCTCTTCGCTATTACGCCAGCTGGCGAAAGGGGGATGTGCTGCAAGGCGATT
AAGTTGGGTAACGCCAGGGTTTTCCCAGTCACGACGTT
Features (pLannotate 1.2.2; 16 found; start..end, strand, type, name):
     25..45      -  misc_feature   MCS (fragment): pUC18/19 multiple cloning site
     44..347     +  enhancer       CMV enhancer: human cytomegalovirus immediate early enhancer
    348..551     +  promoter       CMV promoter: human cytomegalovirus (CMV) immediate early promoter
    689..785     +  intron         SV40 intron: modified SV40 intron with splice donor and acceptor sites
    846..1562    +  CDS            mEmerald: mEmerald is a basic (constitutively fluorescent) green fluorescent protein published in 1998, derived from Aequorea victoria. It is reported to be a very rapidly-maturing monomer with moderate acid sensitivity.
   2864..2998    -  polyA_signal   SV40 poly(A) signal: SV40 polyadenylation signal
   3133..3149    -  protein_bind   lac operator: The lac repressor binds to the lac operator to inhibit transcription in E. coli. This inhibition can be relieved by adding lactose or isopropyl-β-D-thiogalactopyranoside (IPTG). lac repressor encoded by lacI
   3157..3187    -  promoter       lac promoter: promoter for the E. coli lac operon
   3202..3223    -  protein_bind   CAP binding site: CAP binding activates transcription in the presence of cAMP. E. coli catabolite activator protein
   3236..3328    -  CDS            lacI (fragment): lac repressor; lacI; The lac repressor binds to the lac operator to inhibit transcription in E. coli. This inhibition can be relieved by adding lactose or isopropyl-β-D-thiogalactopyranoside (IPTG).
   3511..4099    -  rep_origin     ori: high-copy-number ColE1/pMB1/pBR322/pUC origin of replication
   4270..5130    -  CDS            AmpR: β-lactamase; bla; confers resistance to ampicillin, carbenicillin, and related antibiotics
   5131..5235    -  promoter       AmpR promoter: bla
   5330..5365    +  CDS            rop (fragment): Rop protein, which maintains plasmids at low copy number; rop
   5467..5566    +  misc_feature   bom (fragment): basis of mobility region from pBR322
   5572..19      -  CDS            lacZα (fragment) (across the origin): LacZα fragment of β-galactosidase; lacZ fragment
