[The description below was written by a language model from this plasmid's Addgene catalogue record and pLannotate feature annotations shown in this document.]
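Description:
pCMV_mEm_4GS_LF82_415 is a mammalian expression plasmid built on a pCMV backbone for producing a bacterial protein as a green fluorescent fusion in cultured cells. It is propagated in E. coli through a high-copy ColE1/pUC-type origin and selected with ampicillin via the β-lactamase gene and its native promoter. The sequenced record is about 5.7 kb, consistent with the stated 4.5 kb backbone plus a 1.2 kb insert. Annotated fragments of lacZα, lacI, rop and bom, along with a lac promoter/operator and CAP site, appear to be remnants of the pUC/pBR322-derived cloning backbone and have no evident role in the mammalian cassette.

The expression unit consists of the human cytomegalovirus immediate early enhancer and promoter, followed by a modified SV40 intron with splice donor and acceptor sites, which generally improves transcript processing and expression. Next comes the mEmerald coding sequence, a rapidly maturing monomeric GFP derivative. The LF82_415 coding sequence from E. coli LF82 was inserted downstream by ligation-independent cloning, so that mEmerald sits at the N terminus of the fusion. The "4GS" in the name suggests a glycine-serine linker between the two, although the record does not describe it. The feature table does not annotate the insert itself, which presumably occupies the unannotated stretch between mEmerald and the SV40 polyadenylation signal that ends the transcript. No mammalian selection marker is annotated, so the plasmid appears suited to transient transfection. According to the associated publication, it belongs to a collection used in a multi-phenotypic imaging screen that expresses candidate bacterial effectors in HeLa cells. The function of LF82_415 is not stated in the record.
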