Addgene plasmid #100345: pCMV_mEm_4GS_LF82_415
Purpose: Mammalian expression of E. coli LF82_415 CDS fused to mEmerald
Depositing lab: Alan Huett. Depositing organization: University of Nottingham. Publication: A multi-phenotypic imaging screen to identify bacterial effectors by exogenous expression in a HeLa cell line. Collins A, Huett A. Sci Data. 2018 May 15;5:180081. doi: 10.1038/sdata.2018.81. PubMed 29762554.
Backbone
  Vector backbone: pCMV
  Backbone size w/o insert (bp): 4502
  Vector type: Mammalian Expression
Growth in bacteria
  Bacterial resistance: Ampicillin, 100 μg/mL
  Growth temperature: 37°C
  Growth strain: XL1 Blue
  Copy number: High Copy
Gene/Insert
  Gene/Insert name: LF82_415
  Insert size (bp): 1206
  Promoter: CMV
  Tag / fusion protein: mEmerald (N terminal on backbone)
  Cloning method: Ligation Independent Cloning
  Sequencing primers: 5′ ACTTCTGCTCTAAAAGCTGCGG; 3′ CACTGCATTCTAGTTGTGGTTTGTC
Terms and licenses: Academic/Nonprofit Terms; Industry Terms: Not Available to Industry
How to cite: pCMV_mEm_4GS_LF82_415 was a gift from Alan Huett (Addgene plasmid # 100345 ; http://n2t.net/addgene:100345 ; RRID:Addgene_100345)
